Addgene plasmid #56649: mPapaya1-Cx43-7
Purpose: Localization: Gap Junctions, Excitation: 530, Emission: 541
Depositing lab: Michael Davidson. Depositing organization: Florida State University, Tallahassee. Publication: An engineered monomeric Zoanthus sp. yellow fluorescent protein. Hoi H, Howe ES, Ding Y, Zhang W, Baird MA, Sell BR, Allen JR, Davidson MW, Campbell RE. Chem Biol. 2013 Oct 24;20(10):1296-304. doi: 10.1016/j.chembiol.2013.08.008. Epub 2013 Oct 3. PubMed 24094838.
Backbone
  Vector backbone: mPapaya1
  Backbone size w/o insert (bp): 4750
  Vector type: Mammalian Expression
  Selectable markers: Neomycin (select with G418)
Growth in bacteria
  Bacterial resistance: Kanamycin, 50 μg/mL
  Growth temperature: 37°C
  Growth strain: DH5alpha
  Copy number: High Copy
Gene/Insert
  Gene/Insert name: Cx43 (alt names: Rat Alpha-1 Connexin 43; NM_012567.2)
  Species: R. norvegicus (rat)
  Promoter: CMV
  Tag / fusion protein: mPapaya1
  Cloning method: Unknown
  Sequencing primers: 5′ CMV-F; 3′ SV40pA-R
Terms and licenses: Academic/Nonprofit Terms; Industry Terms: Not Available to Industry
Depositor comments: R. norvegicus (rat) Alpha-1 Connexin 43. Excitation = 530; Emission = 541
How to cite: mPapaya1-Cx43-7 was a gift from Michael Davidson (Addgene plasmid # 56649 ; http://n2t.net/addgene:56649 ; RRID:Addgene_56649)
