[The description below was written by a language model from this plasmid's Addgene catalogue record.]
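Description:
mPapaya1-Cx43-7 is a mammalian expression plasmid that produces rat alpha-1 connexin 43 (Cx43) fused to mPapaya1, an engineered monomeric yellow fluorescent protein derived from a Zoanthus species. The backbone is an mPapaya1 fluorescent-protein vector of about 4.75 kb before the insert is added. It is maintained in E. coli as a high-copy plasmid under kanamycin selection, and it carries a neomycin resistance marker so that transfected mammalian cells can be selected with G418. The origin of replication is not listed, and no feature table accompanies the catalogue entry, so the exact arrangement of backbone elements cannot be confirmed. The use of an SV40 polyA reverse sequencing primer does suggest that an SV40 polyadenylation signal lies downstream of the fusion.

Expression of the fusion is driven by the CMV promoter, a strong constitutive promoter in most mammalian cell lines. The record lists mPapaya1 as the tag but does not say whether it sits at the N- or C-terminus of Cx43. The "7" in the name may refer to a linker length, but this is not explained. Connexin 43 is a gap junction channel subunit, so the tagged protein is expected to assemble into gap junction plaques at cell-cell contacts. The stated purpose of the construct is accordingly as a gap junction localization marker. With recorded excitation and emission maxima of 530 nm and 541 nm, it is suited to fluorescence imaging of gap junction distribution and dynamics in the yellow channel. It also shows how mPapaya1 performs as a fusion tag.
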