>Addgene plasmid #56649 | mPapaya1-Cx43-7 | depositor partial sequence | sequence record 87538 | insert sequence
GATCCGCTAGCGCTACCGGACTCAGATCTCGAGCTCAAGCTTCGAATTCGGCAGCACTTTTCTTTCATTG
GGGGGAAGGCGTGAGGAAAGTACCAAACAGCAGCAGACTTTTAAACTTTAAACAGACAGGTCTGAGAGCC
TGAACTCTCATTTTTCCTTTGACTTCAGCCTCCAAGGAGTTCCACCAACTTTGGCGCGCCGGCTTCACTT
TCATTAAGTGAAAGAGAGGTGCCCAGACATGGGTGACTGGAGTGCCTTGGGGAAGCTTCTGGACAAGGTC
CAAGCCTACTCCACCGCTGGAGGGAAGGTGTGGCTGTCAGTGCTCTTCATATTCAGAATCCTGCTCCTGG
GGACAGCTGTTGAGTCAGCTTGGGGTGATGAACAGTCTGCCTTTCGCTGTAACACTCAACAACCTGGCTG
CGAAAACGTCTGCTATGACAAGTCCTTCCCCATCTCTCACGTGCGCTTCTGGGTCCTTCAGATCATATTC
GTGTCTGTGCCCACACTCCTGTACTTGGCCCATGTGTTCTATGTGATGAGGAAGGAAGAGAAGCTAAACA
AGAAAGAAGAGGAGCTCAAAGTGGCCCAGACTGACGGGGTCAACGTGGAGATGCACCTGAAGCAGATTGA
AATCAAGAAGTTCAAGTACGGGATTGAAGAGCACGGCAAGGTGAAAATGAGGGGCGGCTTGCTGAGAACC
TACATCATCAGCATCCTCTTCAAGTCTGTCTTCGAGGTGGCCTTCCTGCTCATCCAGTGGTACATCTATG
GGTTCAGCTTGAGCGCGGTCTACACCTGCAAGAGAGATCCCTGCCCCCACCAGGTAGACTGCTTCCTCTC
ACGTCCCACGGAGAAAACCATCTTCATCATCTTCATGCTGGTGGTGTCCTTGGTGTCTCTCGCTTTGAAC
ATCATTGAGCTCTTCTACGTCTTCTTCAAAGGCGTTAAGGATCGCGTGAAGGGAAGAAGCGATCCTTACC
ACGCCACCACTGGCCCACTGAGCCCATCAAAAGACTGCGGATCTCCAAAATACGCCTACTTCAATGGCTG
CTCCTCACCAACGGCTCCACTCTCGCCTATGTCTCCTCCTGGGTACAAGCTGGTTACTGGTGACAGAAAC
AATTCCTCGTGCCGCAATTACAACAAGCAAGCTAGCGAGCAAAACTGGGCGAACTACAGCGCAGAGCAAA
ATCGCATGGGGCAGGCCGGAAGCACCATCTCCAACTCGCACGCCCAGCCGTTCGATTTCCCCGACGACAA
CCAGAATGCCAAAAAAGTTGCTGCTGGACATGAACTCCAGCCATTAGCCATCGTGGACCAACGACCTTCC
AGCAGAGCCAGCAGCCGCGCCAGCAGCAGGCCTCGGCCTGATGACCTGGAGATTGCGGATCCACCGGTCG
CCACCATGGTGAGCAAGGGCGAGGGGCAATCGAAGCATGGACTAAAGGAGGAGATGACGGTGAAGTACCA
CATGGAAGGTTGCGTTAATGGTCACAAATTTGTCATTACTGGAGAGGGCATTGGAAACCCTTTTAAGGGT
AAGCAAACCGCAAATTTGTGTGTGATAGAAGGAGGCCCGCTGCCGTTCTCGGAGGACATTTTAAGTCCGG
GTTTTAAATATGGTGACCGGATTTTCACAGAGTACCCACAGGATATTGTAGATTACTTCAAGAACTCATG
TCCAGCGGGCTATACGTGGGAAAGGAGCTACCTCTTTGAGGACGGAGCGGTCTGTCGATGCAACGTGGAC
ATAACAGTCTCTGAAAAGGAGAACTGCATCTATCACAAAAGTATCTTCAGAGGGGTGAATTTTCCCGCCG
ACGGCCCCGTAATGAAGAAAATGACCACTAATTGGGAAGCTAGTACCGAGAAAATTGTGCCTGTTCCAAA
GCAAGGGATATTAAAGGGAAAGGTCAAAATGTGCCTGTTGCTGAAGGATGGCGGTCGTTATCATTGCCAG
TTTGATACGGTATATAAAGCTAAATCAGTGCCCTCCAAGATGCCAGAATGGCATTTTATACAGCATAAGC
TCCTTAGGGAGGACCGCTCTGATGCTAAAAACCAGAAATGGCAATTAACAGAACATGCAATCGCAGGCAT
GGACGAGCTGTACAAGTAAGCGGCCGCGACTCTAGATCATAATCAGCCATACCACATTGTA
