>Addgene plasmid #56649 | mPapaya1-Cx43-7 | addgene partial sequence | sequence record 108888 | CMV-F 5'-CGCAAATGGGCGGTAGGCGTG-3'
GAACCGTCAGATCCGCTAGCGCTACCGGACTCAGATCTCGAGCTCAAGCTTCGAATTCGGCAGCACTTTT
CTTTCATTGGGGGGAAGGCGTGAGGAAAGTACCAAACAGCAGCAGACTTTTAAACTTTAAACAGACAGGT
CTGAGAGCCTGAACTCTCATTTTTCCTTTGACTTCAGCCTCCAAGGAGTTCCACCAACTTTGGCGCGCCG
GCTTCACTTTCATTAAGTGAAAGAGAGGTGCCCAGACATGGGTGACTGGAGTGCCTTGGGGAAGCTTCTG
GACAAGGTCCAAGCCTACTCCACCGCTGGAGGGAAGGTGTGGCTGTCAGTGCTCTTCATATTCAGAATCC
TGCTCCTGGGGACAGCTGTTGAGTCAGCTTGGGGTGATGAACAGTCTGCCTTTCGCTGTAACACTCAACA
ACCTGGCTGCGAAAACGTCTGCTATGACAAGTCCTTCCCCATCTCTCACGTGCGCTTCTGGGTCCTTCAG
ATCATATTCGTGTCTGTGCCCACACTCCTGTACTTGGCCCATGTGTTCTATGTGATGAGGAAGGAAGAGA
AGCTAAACAAGAAAGAAGAGGAGCTCAAAGTGGCCCAGACTGACGGGGTCAACGTGGAGATGCACCTGAA
GCAGATTGAAATCAAGAAGTTCAAGTACGGGATTGAAGAGCACGGCAAGGTGAAAATGAGGGGCGGCTTG
CTGAGAACCTACATCATCAGCATCCTCTTCAAGTCTGTCTTCGAGGTGGCCTTCCTGCTCATCCAGTGGT
ACATCTATGGGTTCAGCTTGAGCGCGGTCTACACCTGCAAGAGAGA
