>Addgene plasmid #56649 | mPapaya1-Cx43-7 | addgene partial sequence | sequence record 110131 | SV40pA-R 5'-GAAATTTGTGATGCTATTGC-3'
ATAACAGTTAACAACAACAATTGCATTCATTTTATGTTTCAGGTTCAGGGGGAGGTGTGGGAGGTTTTTT
AAAGCAAGTAAAACCTCTACAAATGTGGTATGGCTGATTATGATCTAGAGTCGCGGCCGCTTACTTGTAC
AGCTCGTCCATGCCTGCGATTGCATGTTCTGTTAATTGCCATTTCTGGTTTTTAGCATCAGAGCGGTCCT
CCCTAAGGAGCTTATGCTGTATAAAATGCCATTCTGGCATCTTGGAGGGCACTGATTTAGCTTTATATAC
CGTATCAAACTGGCAATGATAACGACCGCCATCCTTCAGCAACAGGCACATTTTGACCTTTCCCTTTAAT
ATCCCTTGCTTTGGAACAGGCACAATTTTCTCGGTACTAGCTTCCCAATTAGTGGTCATTTTCTTCATTA
CGGGGCCGTCGGCGGGAAAATTCACCCCTCTGAAGATACTTTTGTGATAGATGCAGTTCTCCTTTTCAGA
GACTGTTATGTCCACGTTGCATCGACAGACCGCTCCGTCCTCAAAGAGGTAGCTCCTTTCCCACGTATAG
CCCGCTGGACATGAGTTCTTGAAGTAATCTACAATATCCTGTGGGTACTCTGTGAAAATCCGGTCACCAT
ATTTAAAACCCGGACTTAAAATGTCCTCCGAGAACGGCAGCGGGCCTCCTTCTATCACACACAAATTTGC
GGTTTGCTTACCCTTAAAAGGGTTTCCAATGCCCTCTCCAGTAATGACAAATTTGTGACCATTAACGCAA
CCTTCCATGTGGTACTTCACCGTCATCTCCTCCTTTAGTCCATGCTTCGA
